Addgene plasmid #47504: pEGFP GR
Purpose: Expresses glucocorticoid receptor in mammalian cells
Depositing lab: Alice Wong. Depositing organization: University of Hong Kong.
Backbone
  Vector backbone: pEGFP-C1
  Backbone manufacturer: Clontech
  Backbone size w/o insert (bp): 4700
  Vector type: Mammalian Expression
  Selectable markers: Neomycin (select with G418)
Growth in bacteria
  Bacterial resistance: Kanamycin, 50 μg/mL
  Growth temperature: 37°C
  Growth strain: DH5alpha
  Copy number: High Copy
Gene/Insert
  Gene/Insert name: Glucocorticoid receptor (alt names: NR3C1; GR; GCR)
  Species: H. sapiens (human)
  Insert size (bp): 2334
  GenBank ID: 2908 NM_001018077
  Entrez Gene: NR3C1 (a.k.a. GCCR, GCR, GCRST, GR, GRL)
  Tag / fusion protein: EGFP (N terminal on backbone)
  Cloning method: Restriction Enzyme; 5′ cloning site XhoI (not destroyed); 3′ cloning site BamHI (not destroyed)
  Sequencing primers: 5′ EGFP-C
Terms and licenses: Academic/Nonprofit Terms; Industry Terms: Not Available to Industry
How to cite: pEGFP GR was a gift from Alice Wong (Addgene plasmid # 47504 ; http://n2t.net/addgene:47504 ; RRID:Addgene_47504)
