[The description below was written by a language model from this plasmid's Addgene catalogue record and pLannotate feature annotations shown in this document.]
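Description:
pEGFP GR is a mammalian expression plasmid built on the Clontech pEGFP-C1 backbone that produces the human glucocorticoid receptor (NR3C1, also called GR or GCR) fused at its N-terminus to EGFP. The roughly 2.3 kb receptor coding sequence was inserted between the XhoI and BamHI sites of the multiple cloning site, both of which were retained. This places it directly downstream of the EGFP open reading frame, with only a short remnant of the polylinker acting as a linker. The fusion is transcribed from the human cytomegalovirus immediate early enhancer and promoter and terminated by the SV40 polyadenylation signal, an arrangement that gives strong constitutive expression in most transfected mammalian cell lines. The sequenced record is about 7.0 kb, consistent with the stated backbone and insert sizes.

The plasmid is propagated in E. coli through a high-copy ColE1/pUC-type origin, and an f1 origin is also present for single-stranded DNA production. One Tn5 aminoglycoside phosphotransferase gene (NeoR/KanR) serves as the marker in both hosts. A bacterial bla-type promoter drives it for kanamycin selection in bacteria, while the adjacent SV40 enhancer and early promoter, paired with the HSV TK polyadenylation signal, drives it in mammalian cells for G418 selection of stable lines. The short large T antigen, ble and bGH poly(A) fragments in the feature table appear to be partial matches within backbone sequence rather than functional elements.

The stated purpose is simply expression of the glucocorticoid receptor in mammalian cells. The fluorescent tag would also allow the receptor to be visualised in living cells, for example to follow its subcellular localisation, although the record does not name a specific application.
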