Features (pLannotate 1.2.2; 15 found; start..end, strand, type, name):
     61..364     +  enhancer       CMV enhancer: human cytomegalovirus immediate early enhancer
    365..568     +  promoter       CMV promoter: human cytomegalovirus (CMV) immediate early promoter
    613..1329    +  CDS            EGFP: EGFP is a basic (constitutively fluorescent) green fluorescent protein published in 1996, derived from Aequorea victoria. It is reported to be a rapidly-maturing weak dimer with moderate acid sensitivity.
   1330..1350    +  misc_feature   MCS (fragment): multiple cloning site
   1351..3681    +  CDS            NR3C1: GCR_HUMAN - Also known as GRL. Experimental evidence at protein level: Swiss-Prot protein existence level 1. [Isoform Alpha-D3]: Has lowest transcriptional activation activity of all isoforms created by alternative initiation (PubMed:15866175, PubMed:23820903). Has transcriptional repression activity (PubMed:23303127). From Homo sapiens (Human).
   3707..3791    +  CDS            large T antigen (fragment): large T antigen from SV40 (simian virus 40)
   3814..3935    +  polyA_signal   SV40 poly(A) signal: SV40 polyadenylation signal
   3969..4397    -  rep_origin     f1 ori (sequence partly withheld): f1 bacteriophage origin of replication; arrow indicates direction of (+) strand synthesis
   4424..4528    +  promoter       AmpR promoter: bla
   4530..4887    +  promoter       SV40 promoter: SV40 enhancer and early promoter
   4922..5716    +  CDS            NeoR/KanR: aminoglycoside phosphotransferase from Tn5; aph(3')-II (or nptII); confers resistance to neomycin, kanamycin, and G418 (Geneticin®)
   5737..5889    +  CDS            ble (fragment): BLE_KLEPN - Experimental evidence at protein level: Swiss-Prot protein existence level 1. Binding protein with a strong affinity to the bleomycin family of antibiotics. Binds to CL990; an antimitotic-antibiotic compound. From Klebsiella pneumoniae.
   5948..5995    +  polyA_signal   HSV TK poly(A) signal: herpes simplex virus thymidine kinase polyadenylation signal (Cole and Stacy, 1985)
   6086..6102    -  polyA_signal   bGH poly(A) signal (fragment): bovine growth hormone polyadenylation signal
   6324..6912    +  rep_origin     ori: high-copy-number ColE1/pMB1/pBR322/pUC origin of replication
>Addgene plasmid #47504 | pEGFP GR | addgene full sequence | sequence record 223484 | Addgene NGS Result
TAGTTATTAATAGTAATCAATTACGGGGTCATTAGTTCATAGCCCATATATGGAGTTCCGCGTTACATAA
CTTACGGTAAATGGCCCGCCTGGCTGACCGCCCAACGACCCCCGCCCATTGACGTCAATAATGACGTATG
TTCCCATAGTAACGCCAATAGGGACTTTCCATTGACGTCAATGGGTGGAGTATTTACGGTAAACTGCCCA
CTTGGCAGTACATCAAGTGTATCATATGCCAAGTACGCCCCCTATTGACGTCAATGACGGTAAATGGCCC
GCCTGGCATTATGCCCAGTACATGACCTTATGGGACTTTCCTACTTGGCAGTACATCTACGTATTAGTCA
TCGCTATTACCATGGTGATGCGGTTTTGGCAGTACATCAATGGGCGTGGATAGCGGTTTGACTCACGGGG
ATTTCCAAGTCTCCACCCCATTGACGTCAATGGGAGTTTGTTTTGGCACCAAAATCAACGGGACTTTCCA
AAATGTCGTAACAACTCCGCCCCATTGACGCAAATGGGCGGTAGGCGTGTACGGTGGGAGGTCTATATAA
GCAGAGCTGGTTTAGTGAACCGTCAGATCCGCTAGCGCTACCGGTCGCCACCATGGTGAGCAAGGGCGAG
GAGCTGTTCACCGGGGTGGTGCCCATCCTGGTCGAGCTGGACGGCGACGTAAACGGCCACAAGTTCAGCG
TGTCCGGCGAGGGCGAGGGCGATGCCACCTACGGCAAGCTGACCCTGAAGTTCATCTGCACCACCGGCAA
GCTGCCCGTGCCCTGGCCCACCCTCGTGACCACCCTGACCTACGGCGTGCAGTGCTTCAGCCGCTACCCC
GACCACATGAAGCAGCACGACTTCTTCAAGTCCGCCATGCCCGAAGGCTACGTCCAGGAGCGCACCATCT
TCTTCAAGGACGACGGCAACTACAAGACCCGCGCCGAGGTGAAGTTCGAGGGCGACACCCTGGTGAACCG
CATCGAGCTGAAGGGCATCGACTTCAAGGAGGACGGCAACATCCTGGGGCACAAGCTGGAGTACAACTAC
AACAGCCACAACGTCTATATCATGGCCGACAAGCAGAAGAACGGCATCAAGGTGAACTTCAAGATCCGCC
ACAACATCGAGGACGGCAGCGTGCAGCTCGCCGACCACTACCAGCAGAACACCCCCATCGGCGACGGCCC
CGTGCTGCTGCCCGACAACCACTACCTGAGCACCCAGTCCGCCCTGAGCAAAGACCCCAACGAGAAGCGC
GATCACATGGTCCTGCTGGAGTTCGTGACCGCCGCCGGGATCACTCTCGGCATGGACGAGCTGTACAAGT
CCGGACTCAGATCTCGAGCTATGGACTCCAAAGAATCATTAACTCCTGGTAGAGAAGAAAACCCCAGCAG
TGTGCTTGCTCAGGAGAGGGGAGATGTGATGGACTTCTATAAAACCCTAAGAGGAGGAGCTACTGTGAAG
GTTTCTGCGTCTTCACCCTCACTGGCTGTCGCTTCTCAATCAGACTCCAAGCAGCGAAGACTTTTGGTTG
ATTTTCCAAAAGGCTCAGTAAGCAATGCGCAGCAGCCAGATCTGTCCAAAGCAGTTTCACTCTCAATGGG
ACTGTATATGGGAGAGACAGAAACAAAAGTGATGGGAAATGACCTGGGATTCCCACAGCAGGGCCAAATC
AGCCTTTCCTCGGGGGAAACAGACTTAAAGCTTTTGGAAGAAAGCATTGCAAACCTCAATAGGTCGACCA
GTGTTCCAGAGAACCCCAAGAGTTCAGCATCCACTGCTGTGTCTGCTGCCCCCACAGAGAAGGAGTTTCC
AAAAACTCACTCTGATGTATCTTCAGAACAGCAACATTTGAAGGGCCAGACTGGCACCAACGGTGGCAAT
GTGAAATTGTATACCACAGACCAAAGCACCTTTGACATTTTGCAGGATTTGGAGTTTTCTTCTGGGTCCC
CAGGTAAAGAGACGAATGAGAGTCCTTGGAGATCAGACCTGTTGATAGATGAAAACTGTTTGCTTTCTCC
TCTGGCGGGAGAAGACGATTCATTCCTTTTGGAAGGAAACTCGAATGAGGACTGCAAGCCTCTCATTTTA
CCGGACACTAAACCCAAAATTAAGGATAATGGAGATCTGGTTTTGTCAAGCCCCAGTAATGTAACACTGC
CCCAAGTGAAAACAGAAAAAGAAGATTTCATCGAACTCTGCACCCCTGGGGTAATTAAGCAAGAGAAACT
GGGCACAGTTTACTGTCAGGCAAGCTTTCCTGGAGCAAATATAATTGGTAATAAAATGTCTGCCATTTCT
GTTCATGGTGTGAGTACCTCTGGAGGACAGATGTACCACTATGACATGAATACAGCATCCCTTTCTCAAC
AGCAGGATCAGAAGCCTATTTTTAATGTCATTCCACCAATTCCCGTTGGTTCCGAAAATTGGAATAGGTG
CCAAGGATCTGGAGATGACAACTTGACTTCTCTGGGGACTCTGAACTTCCCTGGTCGAACAGTTTTTTCT
AATGGCTATTCAAGCCCCAGCATGAGACCAGATGTAAGCTCTCCTCCATCCAGCTCCTCAACAGCAACAA
CAGGACCACCTCCCAAACTCTGCCTGGTGTGCTCTGATGAAGCTTCAGGATGTCATTATGGAGTCTTAAC
TTGTGGAAGCTGTAAAGTTTTCTTCAAAAGAGCAGTGGAAGGACAGCACAATTACCTATGTGCTGGAAGG
AATGATTGCATCATCGATAAAATTCGAAGAAAAAACTGCCCAGCATGCCGCTATCGAAAATGTCTTCAGG
CTGGAATGAACCTGGAAGCTCGAAAAACAAAGAAAAAAATAAAAGGAATTCAGCAGGCCACTACAGGAGT
CTCACAAGAAACCTCTGAAAATCCTGGTAACAAAACAATAGTTCCTGCAACGTTACCACAACTCACCCCT
ACCCTGGTGTCACTGTTGGAGGTTATTGAACCTGAAGTGTTATATGCAGGATATGATAGCTCTGTTCCAG
ACTCAACTTGGAGGATCATGACTACGCTCAACATGTTAGGAGGGCGGCAAGTGATTGCAGCAGTGAAATG
GGCAAAGGCAATACCAGGTTTCAGGAACTTACACCTGGATGACCAAATGACCCTACTGCAGTACTCCTGG
ATGTTTCTTATGGCATTTGCTCTGGGGTGGAGATCATATAGACAATCAAGTGCAAACCTGCTGTGTTTTG
CTCCTGATCTGATTATTAATGAGCAGAGAATGACTCTACCCTGCATGTACGACCAATGTAAACACATGCT
GTATGTTTCCTCTGAGTTACACAGGCTTCAGGTATCTTATGAAGAGTATCTCTGTATGAAAACCTTACTG
CTTCTCTCTTCAGTTCCTAAGGACGGTCTGAAGAGCCAAGAGCTATTTGATGAAATTAGAATGACCTACA
TCAAAGAGCTAGGAAAAGCCATTGTCAAGAGGGAAGGAAACTCCAGCCAGAACTGGCAGCGGTTTTATCA
ACTGACAAAACTCTTGGATTCTATGCATGAAGTGGTTGAAAATCTCCTTAACTATTGCTTCCAAACATTT
TTGGATAAGACCATGAGTATTGAATTCCCCGAGATGTTAGCTGAAATCATCACCAATCAGATACCAAAAT
ATTCAAATGGAAATATCAAAAAACTTCTGTTTCATCAAAAGTGAGGATCCACCGGATCTAGATAACTGAT
CATAATCAGCCATACCACATTTGTAGAGGTTTTACTTGCTTTAAAAAACCTCCCACACCTCCCCCTGAAC
CTGAAACATAAAATGAATGCAATTGTTGTTGTTAACTTGTTTATTGCAGCTTATAATGGTTACAAATAAA
GCAATAGCATCACAAATTTCACAAATAAAGCATTTTTTTCACTGCATTCTAGTTGTGGTTTGTCCAAACT
CATCAATGTATCTTAACGCGTAAATTGTAAGCGTTAATATTTTGTTAAAATTCGCGTTAAATTTTTGTTA
AATCAGCTCATTTTTTAACCAATAGGCCGAAATCGGCAAAATCCCTTATAAATCAAAAGAATAGACCGAG
ATAGGGT
[37 nt withheld, positions 4068-4104]
AAAGAACGTGGACTCCAACGTCAAAGG
[49 nt withheld, positions 4132-4180]
T
[91 nt withheld, positions 4182-4272]
G
[124 nt withheld, positions 4274-4397]
CAGGTGGCACTTTTCGGGGAAATGTGCGCGGAACCCCTATTTGTTTATTTTTCTAAATACATTCAAATAT
GTATCCGCTCATGAGACAATAACCCTGATAAATGCTTCAATAATATTGAAAAAGGAAGAGTCCTGAGGCG
GAAAGAACCAGCTGTGGAATGTGTGTCAGTTAGGGTGTGGAAAGTCCCCAGGCTCCCCAGCAGGCAGAAG
TATGCAAAGCATGCATCTCAATTAGTCAGCAACCAGGTGTGGAAAGTCCCCAGGCTCCCCAGCAGGCAGA
AGTATGCAAAGCATGCATCTCAATTAGTCAGCAACCATAGTCCCGCCCCTAACTCCGCCCATCCCGCCCC
TAACTCCGCCCAGTTCCGCCCATTCTCCGCCCCATGGCTGACTAATTTTTTTTATTTATGCAGAGGCCGA
GGCCGCCTCGGCCTCTGAGCTATTCCAGAAGTAGTGAGGAGGCTTTTTTGGAGGCCTAGGCTTTTGCAAA
GATCGATCAAGAGACAGGATGAGGATCGTTTCGCATGATTGAACAAGATGGATTGCACGCAGGTTCTCCG
GCCGCTTGGGTGGAGAGGCTATTCGGCTATGACTGGGCACAACAGACAATCGGCTGCTCTGATGCCGCCG
TGTTCCGGCTGTCAGCGCAGGGGCGCCCGGTTCTTTTTGTCAAGACCGACCTGTCCGGTGCCCTGAATGA
ACTGCAAGACGAGGCAGCGCGGCTATCGTGGCTGGCCACGACGGGCGTTCCTTGCGCAGCTGTGCTCGAC
GTTGTCACTGAAGCGGGAAGGGACTGGCTGCTATTGGGCGAAGTGCCGGGGCAGGATCTCCTGTCATCTC
ACCTTGCTCCTGCCGAGAAAGTATCCATCATGGCTGATGCAATGCGGCGGCTGCATACGCTTGATCCGGC
TACCTGCCCATTCGACCACCAAGCGAAACATCGCATCGAGCGAGCACGTACTCGGATGGAAGCCGGTCTT
GTCGATCAGGATGATCTGGACGAAGAGCATCAGGGGCTCGCGCCAGCCGAACTGTTCGCCAGGCTCAAGG
CGAGCATGCCCGACGGCGAGGATCTCGTCGTGACCCATGGCGATGCCTGCTTGCCGAATATCATGGTGGA
AAATGGCCGCTTTTCTGGATTCATCGACTGTGGCCGGCTGGGTGTGGCGGACCGCTATCAGGACATAGCG
TTGGCTACCCGTGATATTGCTGAAGAGCTTGGCGGCGAATGGGCTGACCGCTTCCTCGTGCTTTACGGTA
TCGCCGCTCCCGATTCGCAGCGCATCGCCTTCTATCGCCTTCTTGACGAGTTCTTCTGAGCGGGACTCTG
GGGTTCGAAATGACCGACCAAGCGACGCCCAACCTGCCATCACGAGATTTCGATTCCACCGCCGCCTTCT
ATGAAAGGTTGGGCTTCGGAATCGTTTTCCGGGACGCCGGCTGGATGATCCTCCAGCGCGGGGATCTCAT
GCTGGAGTTCTTCGCCCACCCTAGGGGGAGGCTAACTGAAACACGGAAGGAGACAATACCGGAAGGAACC
CGCGCTATGACGGCAATAAAAAGACAGAATAAAACGCACGGTGTTGGGTCGTTTGTTCATAAACGCGGGG
TTCGGTCCCAGGGCTGGCACTCTGTCGATACCCCACCGAGACCCCATTGGGGCCAATACGCCCGCGTTTC
TTCCTTTTCCCCACCCCACCCCCCAAGTTCGGGTGAAGGCCCAGGGCTCGCAGCCAACGTCGGGGCGGCA
GGCCCTGCCATAGCCTCAGGTTACTCATATATACTTTAGATTGATTTAAAACTTCATTTTTAATTTAAAA
GGATCTAGGTGAAGATCCTTTTTGATAATCTCATGACCAAAATCCCTTAACGTGAGTTTTCGTTCCACTG
AGCGTCAGACCCCGTAGAAAAGATCAAAGGATCTTCTTGAGATCCTTTTTTTCTGCGCGTAATCTGCTGC
TTGCAAACAAAAAAACCACCGCTACCAGCGGTGGTTTGTTTGCCGGATCAAGAGCTACCAACTCTTTTTC
CGAAGGTAACTGGCTTCAGCAGAGCGCAGATACCAAATACTGTTCTTCTAGTGTAGCCGTAGTTAGGCCA
CCACTTCAAGAACTCTGTAGCACCGCCTACATACCTCGCTCTGCTAATCCTGTTACCAGTGGCTGCTGCC
AGTGGCGATAAGTCGTGTCTTACCGGGTTGGACTCAAGACGATAGTTACCGGATAAGGCGCAGCGGTCGG
GCTGAACGGGGGGTTCGTGCACACAGCCCAGCTTGGAGCGAACGACCTACACCGAACTGAGATACCTACA
GCGTGAGCTATGAGAAAGCGCCACGCTTCCCGAAGGGAGAAAGGCGGACAGGTATCCGGTAAGCGGCAGG
GTCGGAACAGGAGAGCGCACGAGGGAGCTTCCAGGGGGAAACGCCTGGTATCTTTATAGTCCTGTCGGGT
TTCGCCACCTCTGACTTGAGCGTCGATTTTTGTGATGCTCGTCAGGGGGGCGGAGCCTATGGAAAAACGC
CAGCAACGCGGCCTTTTTACGGTTCCTGGCCTTTTGCTGGCCTTTTGCTCACATGTTCTTTCCTGCGTTA
TCCCCTGATTCTGTGGATAACCGTATTACCGCCATGCAT
