>Addgene plasmid #47504 | pEGFP GR | addgene partial sequence | sequence record 71817 | EGFP-C 5'-CATGGTCCTGCTGGAGTTCGTG-3'
AGTCCGGACTCAGATCTCGAGCTATGGACTCCAAAGAATCATTAACTCCTGGTAGAGAAGAAAACCCCAG
CAGTGTGCTTGCTCAGGAGAGGGGAGATGTGATGGACTTCTATAAAACCCTAAGAGGAGGAGCTACTGTG
AAGGTTTCTGCGTCTTCACCCTCACTGGCTGTCGCTTCTCAATCAGACTCCAAGCAGCGAAGACTTTTGG
TTGATTTTCCAAAAGGCTCAGTAAGCAATGCGCAGCAGCCAGATCTGTCCAAAGCAGTTTCACTCTCAAT
GGGACTGTATATGGGAGAGACAGAAACAAAAGTGATGGGAAATGACCTGGGATTCCCACAGCAGGGCCAA
ATCAGCCTTTCCTCGGGGGAAACAGACTTAAAGCTTTTGGAAGAAAGCATTGCAAACCTCAATAGGTCGA
CCAGTGTTCCAGAGAACCCCAAGAGTTCAGCATCCACTGCTGTGTCTGCTGCCCCCACAGAGAAGGAGTT
TCCAAAAACTCACTCTGATGTATCTTCAGAACAGCAACATTTGAAGGGCCAGACTGGCACCAACGGTGGC
AATGTGAAATTGTATACCACAGACCAAAGCACCTTTGACATTTTGCAGGATTTGGAGTTTTCTTCTGGGT
CCCCAGGTAAAGAGACGAATGAGAGTCCTTGGAGATCAGACCTGTTGATAGATGAAAACTGTTTGCTTTC
TCCTCTGGCGGGAGAAGACGATTCATTCCTTTTGGAAGGAAACTCGAATGAGGACTGCAAGCCTCTCATT
TTACCGGACACTAAACCCAAAATTAAGGATAATGGAGATCTGGTTTTGTCAAGCCCCAGTAATGTAACAC
TGCCCCAAGTGAAAACAGAAAAAGAAGATTTCATCGAACTCTGCACCCCTGGGGTAATTAAGCAAGAGAA
ACTGGGCACAGTTTACTGTCAGGCAAGCTTTCCTGGAGCAAATATAATTGGTAATAAAATGTCTGCCATT
TCTGTTCATGG
